Addgene plasmid #45896: pEGFP-Nck1 (M3)
Depositing lab: Louise Larose. Depositing organization: McGill University. Publication: Modulation of protein translation by Nck-1. Kebache S, Zuo D, Chevet E, Larose L. Proc Natl Acad Sci U S A. 2002 Apr 16;99(8):5406-11. 10.1073/pnas.082483399 PubMed 11959995.
Backbone
  Vector backbone: pEGFP-C1
  Backbone manufacturer: Clontech
  Backbone size w/o insert (bp): 4700
  Vector type: Mammalian Expression
  Selectable markers: Neomycin (select with G418)
Growth in bacteria
  Bacterial resistance: Kanamycin, 50 μg/mL
  Growth temperature: 37°C
  Growth strain: DH5alpha
  Copy number: Unknown
Gene/Insert
  Gene/Insert name: Nck-1 M3 mutant (alt names: NCK1; NCK adaptor protein 1)
  Species: H. sapiens (human)
  Mutation: M3 (W229R) in SH3 domain
  Entrez Gene: NCK1 (a.k.a. NCK, NCKalpha, nck-1)
  Promoter: CMV
  Tag / fusion protein: EGFP (N terminal on backbone)
  Cloning method: Restriction Enzyme; 5′ cloning site XhoI (not destroyed); 3′ cloning site EcoRI (not destroyed)
  Sequencing primers: 5′ EGFP-C; 3′ SV40pA-R
Terms and licenses: Academic/Nonprofit Terms; Industry Terms: Not Available to Industry
Depositor comments: Wild type pEGFP-Nck1 (Addgene plasmid 45903) is described in JBC 26:26633-44 2006 (PMID 16835242). Mutations are described in the article linked to this plasmid (PMID 11959995) and then subcloned into the pEGFP-C1 vector using PCR amplification with primers containing XhoI and EcoRI sites.
How to cite: pEGFP-Nck1 (M3) was a gift from Louise Larose (Addgene plasmid # 45896 ; http://n2t.net/addgene:45896 ; RRID:Addgene_45896)
