[The description below was written by a language model from this plasmid's Addgene catalogue record.]
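Description:
pEGFP-Nck1 (M3) is a mammalian expression plasmid built on the Clontech pEGFP-C1 backbone (about 4.7 kb without insert). It is propagated in E. coli under kanamycin selection, and the same vector carries a neomycin resistance marker so that transfected mammalian cells can be selected with G418. The record lists the copy number as unknown, and no feature table is provided, so individual backbone elements such as the origins of replication are not itemised here.

The payload is the human NCK1 coding sequence, encoding the NCK adaptor protein 1, an SH2/SH3 domain adaptor. It was PCR-amplified with primers bearing XhoI and EcoRI sites and inserted between those sites, both of which remain intact. Expression is driven by the CMV promoter, and because the insert sits downstream of the backbone's EGFP coding sequence, the product is a fusion with EGFP at the N terminus of Nck-1. The use of an SV40 polyA reverse sequencing primer is consistent with a downstream SV40 polyadenylation signal. The "M3" designation refers to a W229R substitution in an SH3 domain; replacing a tryptophan in an SH3 domain is a common way to disable binding to proline-rich ligands, although the record itself does not spell out the functional consequence.

The construct belongs to a set that includes a wild-type pEGFP-Nck1 counterpart, and the mutations were originally described in work on modulation of protein translation by Nck-1. It is suited to expressing a fluorescently tagged SH3-domain mutant in mammalian cells, to compare localisation or signalling and translational effects against the wild-type protein.
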