>Addgene plasmid #45896 | pEGFP-Nck1 (M3) | addgene partial sequence | sequence record 66252 | EGFP-C 5'-CATGGTCCTGCTGGAGTTCGTG-3'
GACGAGCTGTACAAGTCCGGACTCAGATCTCGAGAAATGGCA
[171 nt withheld, positions 43-213]
AACAGTGCTCGGAAAGCATCTATTGTGAAAAACCTAAAGGATACCTTAGGCATTGGAAAAGTGAAAAGAA
AACCTAGTGTGCCAGATTCTGCATCTCCTGCTGATGATAGTTTTGTTGACCCAGGGGAACGTCTCTATGA
CCTCAACATGCCCGCTTATGTGAAATTTAACTACATGGCTGAGAGAGAGGATGAATTATCATTGATAAAG
GGGACAAAGGTGATCGTCATGGAGAAATGCAGTGATGGGTGGTGGCGTGGTAGCTACAATGGACAAGTTG
GATGGTTCCCTTCAAACTATGTAACTGAAGAAGGTGACAGTCCTTTGGGTGACCATGTGGGTTCTCTGTC
AGAGAAATTAGCAGCAGTCGTCAATAACCTAAATACTGGGCAAGTGTTGCATGTGGTACAGGCTCTTTAC
CCATTCAGCTCATCTAATGATGAAGAACTTAATTTCGAGAAAGGAGATGTAATGGATGTTATTGAAAAAC
CTGAAAATGACCCAGAGAAGTGGAAATGCAGGAAGATCAATGGTATGGTTGGTCTAGTACCAAAAAACTA
TGTTACCGTTATGCAGAATAATCCATTAACTTCAGGTTTGGAACCATCACCTCCACAGTGTGATTACATT
AGGCCTTCACTCACTGGAAAGTTTGCTGGCAATCCTTGGTATTATGGCAAAGTCACCAGGCATCAAGCAG
AAATGGCATTAAATGAAAGAGGACATGAAGGGGATTTCCTCATTC
